Addgene plasmid #57951: mOrange2-Cx43-7
Purpose: Localization: Gap Junctions, Excitation: 549, Emission: 565
Depositing lab: Michael Davidson. Depositing organization: Florida State University, Tallahassee. Publication: Improving the photostability of bright monomeric orange and red fluorescent proteins. Shaner NC, Lin MZ, McKeown MR, Steinbach PA, Hazelwood KL, Davidson MW, Tsien RY. Nat Methods. 2008 Jun;5(6):545-51. doi: 10.1038/nmeth.1209. Epub 2008 May 4. PubMed 18454154.
Backbone
  Vector backbone: mOrange2
  Backbone size w/o insert (bp): 4750
  Vector type: Mammalian Expression
  Selectable markers: Neomycin (select with G418)
Growth in bacteria
  Bacterial resistance: Kanamycin, 50 μg/mL
  Growth temperature: 37°C
  Growth strain: DH5alpha
  Copy number: High Copy
Gene/Insert
  Gene/Insert name: Cx43 (alt names: Rat Alpha-1 Connexin 43; NM_012567.2)
  Species: R. norvegicus (rat)
  Promoter: CMV
  Tag / fusion protein: mOrange2
  Cloning method: Unknown
  Sequencing primers: 5′ CMV-F; 3′ SV40pA-R
Terms and licenses: Academic/Nonprofit Terms; Industry Terms: Not Available to Industry
Depositor comments: R. norvegicus (rat) Alpha-1 Connexin 43. Excitation = 549; Emission = 565
How to cite: mOrange2-Cx43-7 was a gift from Michael Davidson (Addgene plasmid # 57951 ; http://n2t.net/addgene:57951 ; RRID:Addgene_57951)
