[The description below was written by a language model from this plasmid's Addgene catalogue record.]
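Description:
mOrange2-Cx43-7 is a mammalian expression plasmid that produces rat alpha-1 connexin 43 (Cx43) fused to the monomeric orange fluorescent protein mOrange2. It is built on an mOrange2 vector backbone of about 4.75 kb (excluding the insert), is maintained in E. coli as a high-copy plasmid under kanamycin selection, and carries a neomycin resistance marker so that transfected mammalian cells can be selected with G418. No feature table accompanies the record, so the origins of replication and the promoters driving the resistance markers are not stated.

Expression of the fusion is driven by the CMV promoter, a strong constitutive promoter in most mammalian cell lines. The listed 3′ sequencing primer points to an SV40 polyadenylation signal downstream of the coding region. The record does not specify whether mOrange2 sits at the N- or C-terminus of Cx43. The "7" in the name may denote the length of a linker between the two proteins, but this is not documented in the fields given, and the cloning method is listed as unknown.

Connexin 43 is a gap junction channel subunit that assembles into hexameric hemichannels and clusters into plaques at cell–cell contacts. The fusion therefore serves as a localization marker for gap junctions in fluorescence microscopy. mOrange2 was developed as a more photostable variant among the bright monomeric orange and red fluorescent proteins, with excitation and emission maxima recorded as 549 nm and 565 nm. This suits the construct to extended or time-lapse imaging and to multicolour experiments alongside spectrally distinct markers.
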