>Addgene plasmid #57951 | mOrange2-Cx43-7 | depositor partial sequence | sequence record 89099 | insert sequence
GACGTCAGATCCGCTAGCGCTACCGGACTCAGATCTCGAGCTCAAGCTTCGAATTCGGCAGCACTTTTCT
TTCATTGGGGGGAAGGCGTGAGGAAAGTACCAAACAGCAGCAGACTTTTAAACTTTAAACAGACAGGTCT
GAGAGCCTGAACTCTCATTTTTCCTTTGACTTCAGCCTCCAAGGAGTTCCACCAACTTTGGCGCGCCGGC
TTCACTTTCATTAAGTGAAAGAGAGGTGCCCAGACATGGGTGACTGGAGTGCCTTGGGGAAGCTTCTGGA
CAAGGTCCAAGCCTACTCCACCGCTGGAGGGAAGGTGTGGCTGTCAGTGCTCTTCATATTCAGAATCCTG
CTCCTGGGGACAGCTGTTGAGTCAGCTTGGGGTGATGAACAGTCTGCCTTTCGCTGTAACACTCAACAAC
CTGGCTGCGAAAACGTCTGCTATGACAAGTCCTTCCCCATCTCTCACGTGCGCTTCTGGGTCCTTCAGAT
CATATTCGTGTCTGTGCCCACACTCCTGTACTTGGCCCATGTGTTCTATGTGATGAGGAAGGAAGAGAAG
CTAAACAAGAAAGAAGAGGAGCTCAAAGTGGCCCAGACTGACGGGGTCAACGTGGAGATGCACCTGAAGC
AGATTGAAATCAAGAAGTTCAAGTACGGGATTGAAGAGCACGGCAAGGTGAAAATGAGGGGCGGCTTGCT
GAGAACCTACATCATCAGCATCCTCTTCAAGTCTGTCTTCGAGGTGGCCTTCCTGCTCATCCAGTGGTAC
ATCTATGGGTTCAGCTTGAGCGCGGTCTACACCTGCAAGAGAGATCCCTGCCCCCACCAGGTAGACTGCT
TCCTCTCACGTCCCACGGAGAAAACCATCTTCATCATCTTCATGCTGGTGGTGTCCTTGGTGTCTCTCGC
TTTGAACATCATTGAGCTCTTCTACGTCTTCTTCAAAGGCGTTAAGGATCGCGTGAAGGGAAGAAGCGAT
CCTTACCACGCCACCACTGGCCCACTGAGCCCATCAAAAGACTGCGGATCTCCAAAATACGCCTACTTCA
ATGGCTGCTCCTCACCAACGGCTCCACTCTCGCCTATGTCTCCTCCTGGGTACAAGCTGGTTACTGGTGA
CAGAAACAATTCCTCGTGCCGCAATTACAACAAGCAAGCTAGCGAGCAAAACTGGGCGAACTACAGCGCA
GAGCAAAATCGCATGGGGCAGGCCGGAAGCACCATCTCCAACTCGCACGCCCAGCCGTTCGATTTCCCCG
ACGACAACCAGAATGCCAAAAAAGTTGCTGCTGGACATGAACTCCAGCCATTAGCCATCGTGGACCAACG
ACCTTCCAGCAGAGCCAGCAGCCGCGCCAGCAGCAGGCCTCGGCCTGATGACCTGGAGATTGCGGATCCA
CCGGTCGCCACCATGGTGAGCAAGGGCGAGGAGAATAACATGGCCATCATCAAGGAGTTCATGCGCTTCA
AGGTGCGCATGGAGGGCTCCGTGAACGGCCACGAGTTCGAGATCGAGGGCGAGGGCGAGGGCCGCCCCTA
CGAGGGCTTTCAGACCGCTAAGCTGAAGGTGACCAAGGGTGGCCCCCTGCCCTTCGCCTGGGACATCCTG
TCCCCTCATTTCACCTACGGCTCCAAGGCCTACGTGAAGCACCCCGCCGACATCCCCGACTACTTCAAGC
TGTCCTTCCCCGAGGGCTTCAAGTGGGAGCGCGTGATGAACTACGAGGACGGCGGCGTGGTGACCGTGAC
CCAGGACTCCTCCCTGCAGGACGGCGAGTTCATCTACAAGGTGAAGCTGCGCGGCACCAACTTCCCCTCC
GACGGCCCCGTGATGCAGAAGAAGACCATGGGCTGGGAGGCCTCCTCCGAGCGGATGTACCCCGAGGACG
GTGCCCTGAAGGGCAAGATCAAGATGAGGCTGAAGCTGAAGGACGGCGGCCACTACACCTCCGAGGTCAA
GACCACCTACAAGGCCAAGAAGCCCGTGCAGCTGCCCGGCGCCTACATCGTCGACATCAAGTTGGACATC
ACCTCCCACAACGAGGACTACACCATCGTGGAACAGTACGAACGCGCCGAGGGCCGCCACTCCACCGGCG
GCATGGACGAGCTGTACAAGTAAGCGGCCGCGACTCTAGATCATAATCAGCCATACCACATT
